Addgene plasmid #97082: pX330-NEAT1pr_v2
Purpose: Encodes an sgRNA that creates a DSB at the promoter of human NEAT1 gene
Depositing lab: Archa Fox. Depositing organization: University of Western Australia. Publication: Functional dissection of NEAT1 using genome editing reveals substantial localisation of the NEAT1_1 isoform outside paraspeckles. Li R, Harvey AR, Hodgetts SI, Fox AH. RNA. 2017 Mar 21. pii: rna.059477.116. doi: 10.1261/rna.059477.116. PubMed 28325845.
Backbone
  Vector backbone: pX330
  Backbone manufacturer: Feng Zhang (Addgene #42230)
  Vector type: CRISPR
Growth in bacteria
  Bacterial resistance: Ampicillin, 100 μg/mL
  Growth temperature: 37°C
  Growth strain: DH5alpha
  Copy number: High Copy
Gene/Insert
  Gene/Insert name: sgRNA NEAT1pr_v2
  gRNA/shRNA sequence: CACCGGTCCAGCCGGAGTTAGCGA
  Species: H. sapiens (human)
  Promoter: U6
  Cloning method: Restriction Enzyme; 5′ cloning site BbsI (destroyed during cloning); 3′ cloning site BbsI (destroyed during cloning)
  Sequencing primers: 5′ CATATGCTTACCGTAAC
Terms and licenses: Academic/Nonprofit Terms; Industry Terms: Not Available to Industry
How to cite: pX330-NEAT1pr_v2 was a gift from Archa Fox (Addgene plasmid # 97082 ; http://n2t.net/addgene:97082 ; RRID:Addgene_97082)
