[The description below was written by a language model from this plasmid's Addgene catalogue record and pLannotate feature annotations shown in this document.]
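Description:
pX330-NEAT1pr_v2 is an all-in-one CRISPR/Cas9 plasmid built on the pX330 backbone for transient expression in mammalian cells. It is about 8.5 kb and is propagated in E. coli as a high-copy plasmid through a ColE1/pUC-type origin, with ampicillin selection provided by the β-lactamase gene. An f1 phage origin is also present. The feature table also picks up a single AAV2 inverted terminal repeat downstream of the Cas9 cassette, along with short bom and rop fragments. These are backbone remnants rather than functional packaging or copy-control elements, and the record lists no mammalian selection marker or fluorescent reporter.

The plasmid carries two expression units. In the first, a human U6 RNA polymerase III promoter drives a single guide RNA. Its spacer was cloned between the backbone's two BbsI sites, both destroyed in the process, directly upstream of the Streptococcus pyogenes gRNA scaffold. A partial second scaffold annotation follows the first. In the second unit, a hybrid promoter made of the CMV enhancer, the chicken β-actin promoter and a hybrid intron drives S. pyogenes Cas9. The annotation software splits Cas9 into contiguous N- and C-terminal portions that together form one full-length coding sequence. It is fused at the C-terminus to a nucleoplasmin nuclear localisation signal and terminated by the bovine growth hormone polyadenylation signal.

The guide directs Cas9 to make a double-strand break at the promoter of the human NEAT1 gene, which encodes a long noncoding RNA. The plasmid was deposited with a genome-editing study that dissected the functions and localisation of NEAT1 isoforms in relation to paraspeckles.
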