Features (pLannotate 1.2.2; 18 found; start..end, strand, type, name):
      1..241     +  promoter       U6 promoter: RNA polymerase III promoter for human U6 snRNA
    270..345     +  misc_RNA       gRNA scaffold: guide RNA scaffold for the Streptococcus pyogenes CRISPR/Cas9 system
    352..395     +  misc_RNA       gRNA scaffold (fragment): guide RNA scaffold for the Streptococcus pyogenes CRISPR/Cas9 system
    442..727     +  enhancer       CMV enhancer: human cytomegalovirus immediate early enhancer; contains an 18-bp deletion relative to the standard CMV enhancer
    729..1006    +  promoter       chicken β-actin promoter: No description available
   1007..1235    +  intron         hybrid intron: hybrid between chicken β-actin (CBA) and minute virus of mice (MMV) introns (Gray et al., 2011)
   1373..2974    +  CDS            Cas9(N): N-terminal portion of Streptococcus pyogenes Cas9 (Zetsche et al., 2015)
   2975..5473    +  CDS            Cas9(C): C-terminal portion of Streptococcus pyogenes Cas9 (Zetsche et al., 2015)
   5474..5521    +  CDS            nucleoplasmin NLS: bipartite nuclear localization signal from nucleoplasmin
   5555..5666    +  polyA_signal   bGH poly(A) signal: bovine growth hormone polyadenylation signal
   5771..5911    +  repeat_region  AAV2 ITR: inverted terminal repeat of adeno-associated virus serotype 2 inverted
   5916..5967    -  misc_feature   bom (fragment): basis of mobility region from pBR322
   5986..6441    +  rep_origin     f1 ori (sequence partly withheld): f1 bacteriophage origin of replication; arrow indicates direction of (+) strand synthesis
   6442..6491    -  misc_feature   bom (fragment): basis of mobility region from pBR322
   6593..6628    -  CDS            rop (fragment): Rop protein, which maintains plasmids at low copy number; rop
   6723..6827    +  promoter       AmpR promoter: bla
   6828..7688    +  CDS            AmpR: β-lactamase; bla; confers resistance to ampicillin, carbenicillin, and related antibiotics
   7859..8447    +  rep_origin     ori: high-copy-number ColE1/pMB1/pBR322/pUC origin of replication
>Addgene plasmid #97082 | pX330-NEAT1pr_v2 | depositor full sequence | sequence record 189490 | pX330-NEAT1pr_v2 sequence 8508 bps
GAGGGCCTATTTCCCATGATTCCTTCATATTTGCATATACGATACAAGGCTGTTAGAGAGATAATTGGAA
TTAATTTGACTGTAAACACAAAGATATTAGTACAAAATACGTGACGTAGAAAGTAATAATTTCTTGGGTA
GTTTGCAGTTTTAAAATTATGTTTTAAAATGGACTATCATATGCTTACCGTAACTTGAAAGTATTTCGAT
TTCTTGGCTTTATATATCTTGTGGAAAGGACGAAACACCGGTCCAGCCGGAGTTAGCGAGTTTTAGAGCT
AGAAATAGCAAGTTAAAATAAGGCTAGTCCGTTATCAACTTGAAAAAGTGGCACCGAGTCGGTGCTTTTT
TGTTTTAGAGCTAGAAATAGCAAGTTAAAATAAGGCTAGTCCGTTTTTAGCGCGTGCGCCAATTCTGCAG
ACAAATGGCTCTAGAGGTACCCGTTACATAACTTACGGTAAATGGCCCGCCTGGCTGACCGCCCAACGAC
CCCCGCCCATTGACGTCAATAGTAACGCCAATAGGGACTTTCCATTGACGTCAATGGGTGGAGTATTTAC
GGTAAACTGCCCACTTGGCAGTACATCAAGTGTATCATATGCCAAGTACGCCCCCTATTGACGTCAATGA
CGGTAAATGGCCCGCCTGGCATTGTGCCCAGTACATGACCTTATGGGACTTTCCTACTTGGCAGTACATC
TACGTATTAGTCATCGCTATTACCATGGTCGAGGTGAGCCCCACGTTCTGCTTCACTCTCCCCATCTCCC
CCCCCTCCCCACCCCCAATTTTGTATTTATTTATTTTTTAATTATTTTGTGCAGCGATGGGGGCGGGGGG
GGGGGGGGGGCGCGCGCCAGGCGGGGCGGGGCGGGGCGAGGGGCGGGGCGGGGCGAGGCGGAGAGGTGCG
GCGGCAGCCAATCAGAGCGGCGCGCTCCGAAAGTTTCCTTTTATGGCGAGGCGGCGGCGGCGGCGGCCCT
ATAAAAAGCGAAGCGCGCGGCGGGCGGGAGTCGCTGCGACGCTGCCTTCGCCCCGTGCCCCGCTCCGCCG
CCGCCTCGCGCCGCCCGCCCCGGCTCTGACTGACCGCGTTACTCCCACAGGTGAGCGGGCGGGACGGCCC
TTCTCCTCCGGGCTGTAATTAGCTGAGCAAGAGGTAAGGGTTTAAGGGATGGTTGGTTGGTGGGGTATTA
ATGTTTAATTACCTGGAGCACCTGCCTGAAATCACTTTTTTTCAGGTTGGACCGGTGCCACCATGGACTA
TAAGGACCACGACGGAGACTACAAGGATCATGATATTGATTACAAAGACGATGACGATAAGATGGCCCCA
AAGAAGAAGCGGAAGGTCGGTATCCACGGAGTCCCAGCAGCCGACAAGAAGTACAGCATCGGCCTGGACA
TCGGCACCAACTCTGTGGGCTGGGCCGTGATCACCGACGAGTACAAGGTGCCCAGCAAGAAATTCAAGGT
GCTGGGCAACACCGACCGGCACAGCATCAAGAAGAACCTGATCGGAGCCCTGCTGTTCGACAGCGGCGAA
ACAGCCGAGGCCACCCGGCTGAAGAGAACCGCCAGAAGAAGATACACCAGACGGAAGAACCGGATCTGCT
ATCTGCAAGAGATCTTCAGCAACGAGATGGCCAAGGTGGACGACAGCTTCTTCCACAGACTGGAAGAGTC
CTTCCTGGTGGAAGAGGATAAGAAGCACGAGCGGCACCCCATCTTCGGCAACATCGTGGACGAGGTGGCC
TACCACGAGAAGTACCCCACCATCTACCACCTGAGAAAGAAACTGGTGGACAGCACCGACAAGGCCGACC
TGCGGCTGATCTATCTGGCCCTGGCCCACATGATCAAGTTCCGGGGCCACTTCCTGATCGAGGGCGACCT
GAACCCCGACAACAGCGACGTGGACAAGCTGTTCATCCAGCTGGTGCAGACCTACAACCAGCTGTTCGAG
GAAAACCCCATCAACGCCAGCGGCGTGGACGCCAAGGCCATCCTGTCTGCCAGACTGAGCAAGAGCAGAC
GGCTGGAAAATCTGATCGCCCAGCTGCCCGGCGAGAAGAAGAATGGCCTGTTCGGAAACCTGATTGCCCT
GAGCCTGGGCCTGACCCCCAACTTCAAGAGCAACTTCGACCTGGCCGAGGATGCCAAACTGCAGCTGAGC
AAGGACACCTACGACGACGACCTGGACAACCTGCTGGCCCAGATCGGCGACCAGTACGCCGACCTGTTTC
TGGCCGCCAAGAACCTGTCCGACGCCATCCTGCTGAGCGACATCCTGAGAGTGAACACCGAGATCACCAA
GGCCCCCCTGAGCGCCTCTATGATCAAGAGATACGACGAGCACCACCAGGACCTGACCCTGCTGAAAGCT
CTCGTGCGGCAGCAGCTGCCTGAGAAGTACAAAGAGATTTTCTTCGACCAGAGCAAGAACGGCTACGCCG
GCTACATTGACGGCGGAGCCAGCCAGGAAGAGTTCTACAAGTTCATCAAGCCCATCCTGGAAAAGATGGA
CGGCACCGAGGAACTGCTCGTGAAGCTGAACAGAGAGGACCTGCTGCGGAAGCAGCGGACCTTCGACAAC
GGCAGCATCCCCCACCAGATCCACCTGGGAGAGCTGCACGCCATTCTGCGGCGGCAGGAAGATTTTTACC
CATTCCTGAAGGACAACCGGGAAAAGATCGAGAAGATCCTGACCTTCCGCATCCCCTACTACGTGGGCCC
TCTGGCCAGGGGAAACAGCAGATTCGCCTGGATGACCAGAAAGAGCGAGGAAACCATCACCCCCTGGAAC
TTCGAGGAAGTGGTGGACAAGGGCGCTTCCGCCCAGAGCTTCATCGAGCGGATGACCAACTTCGATAAGA
ACCTGCCCAACGAGAAGGTGCTGCCCAAGCACAGCCTGCTGTACGAGTACTTCACCGTGTATAACGAGCT
GACCAAAGTGAAATACGTGACCGAGGGAATGAGAAAGCCCGCCTTCCTGAGCGGCGAGCAGAAAAAGGCC
ATCGTGGACCTGCTGTTCAAGACCAACCGGAAAGTGACCGTGAAGCAGCTGAAAGAGGACTACTTCAAGA
AAATCGAGTGCTTCGACTCCGTGGAAATCTCCGGCGTGGAAGATCGGTTCAACGCCTCCCTGGGCACATA
CCACGATCTGCTGAAAATTATCAAGGACAAGGACTTCCTGGACAATGAGGAAAACGAGGACATTCTGGAA
GATATCGTGCTGACCCTGACACTGTTTGAGGACAGAGAGATGATCGAGGAACGGCTGAAAACCTATGCCC
ACCTGTTCGACGACAAAGTGATGAAGCAGCTGAAGCGGCGGAGATACACCGGCTGGGGCAGGCTGAGCCG
GAAGCTGATCAACGGCATCCGGGACAAGCAGTCCGGCAAGACAATCCTGGATTTCCTGAAGTCCGACGGC
TTCGCCAACAGAAACTTCATGCAGCTGATCCACGACGACAGCCTGACCTTTAAAGAGGACATCCAGAAAG
CCCAGGTGTCCGGCCAGGGCGATAGCCTGCACGAGCACATTGCCAATCTGGCCGGCAGCCCCGCCATTAA
GAAGGGCATCCTGCAGACAGTGAAGGTGGTGGACGAGCTCGTGAAAGTGATGGGCCGGCACAAGCCCGAG
AACATCGTGATCGAAATGGCCAGAGAGAACCAGACCACCCAGAAGGGACAGAAGAACAGCCGCGAGAGAA
TGAAGCGGATCGAAGAGGGCATCAAAGAGCTGGGCAGCCAGATCCTGAAAGAACACCCCGTGGAAAACAC
CCAGCTGCAGAACGAGAAGCTGTACCTGTACTACCTGCAGAATGGGCGGGATATGTACGTGGACCAGGAA
CTGGACATCAACCGGCTGTCCGACTACGATGTGGACCATATCGTGCCTCAGAGCTTTCTGAAGGACGACT
CCATCGACAACAAGGTGCTGACCAGAAGCGACAAGAACCGGGGCAAGAGCGACAACGTGCCCTCCGAAGA
GGTCGTGAAGAAGATGAAGAACTACTGGCGGCAGCTGCTGAACGCCAAGCTGATTACCCAGAGAAAGTTC
GACAATCTGACCAAGGCCGAGAGAGGCGGCCTGAGCGAACTGGATAAGGCCGGCTTCATCAAGAGACAGC
TGGTGGAAACCCGGCAGATCACAAAGCACGTGGCACAGATCCTGGACTCCCGGATGAACACTAAGTACGA
CGAGAATGACAAGCTGATCCGGGAAGTGAAAGTGATCACCCTGAAGTCCAAGCTGGTGTCCGATTTCCGG
AAGGATTTCCAGTTTTACAAAGTGCGCGAGATCAACAACTACCACCACGCCCACGACGCCTACCTGAACG
CCGTCGTGGGAACCGCCCTGATCAAAAAGTACCCTAAGCTGGAAAGCGAGTTCGTGTACGGCGACTACAA
GGTGTACGACGTGCGGAAGATGATCGCCAAGAGCGAGCAGGAAATCGGCAAGGCTACCGCCAAGTACTTC
TTCTACAGCAACATCATGAACTTTTTCAAGACCGAGATTACCCTGGCCAACGGCGAGATCCGGAAGCGGC
CTCTGATCGAGACAAACGGCGAAACCGGGGAGATCGTGTGGGATAAGGGCCGGGATTTTGCCACCGTGCG
GAAAGTGCTGAGCATGCCCCAAGTGAATATCGTGAAAAAGACCGAGGTGCAGACAGGCGGCTTCAGCAAA
GAGTCTATCCTGCCCAAGAGGAACAGCGATAAGCTGATCGCCAGAAAGAAGGACTGGGACCCTAAGAAGT
ACGGCGGCTTCGACAGCCCCACCGTGGCCTATTCTGTGCTGGTGGTGGCCAAAGTGGAAAAGGGCAAGTC
CAAGAAACTGAAGAGTGTGAAAGAGCTGCTGGGGATCACCATCATGGAAAGAAGCAGCTTCGAGAAGAAT
CCCATCGACTTTCTGGAAGCCAAGGGCTACAAAGAAGTGAAAAAGGACCTGATCATCAAGCTGCCTAAGT
ACTCCCTGTTCGAGCTGGAAAACGGCCGGAAGAGAATGCTGGCCTCTGCCGGCGAACTGCAGAAGGGAAA
CGAACTGGCCCTGCCCTCCAAATATGTGAACTTCCTGTACCTGGCCAGCCACTATGAGAAGCTGAAGGGC
TCCCCCGAGGATAATGAGCAGAAACAGCTGTTTGTGGAACAGCACAAGCACTACCTGGACGAGATCATCG
AGCAGATCAGCGAGTTCTCCAAGAGAGTGATCCTGGCCGACGCTAATCTGGACAAAGTGCTGTCCGCCTA
CAACAAGCACCGGGATAAGCCCATCAGAGAGCAGGCCGAGAATATCATCCACCTGTTTACCCTGACCAAT
CTGGGAGCCCCTGCCGCCTTCAAGTACTTTGACACCACCATCGACCGGAAGAGGTACACCAGCACCAAAG
AGGTGCTGGACGCCACCCTGATCCACCAGAGCATCACCGGCCTGTACGAGACACGGATCGACCTGTCTCA
GCTGGGAGGCGACAAAAGGCCGGCGGCCACGAAAAAGGCCGGCCAGGCAAAAAAGAAAAAGTAAGAATTC
CTAGAGCTCGCTGATCAGCCTCGACTGTGCCTTCTAGTTGCCAGCCATCTGTTGTTTGCCCCTCCCCCGT
GCCTTCCTTGACCCTGGAAGGTGCCACTCCCACTGTCCTTTCCTAATAAAATGAGGAAATTGCATCGCAT
TGTCTGAGTAGGTGTCATTCTATTCTGGGGGGTGGGGTGGGGCAGGACAGCAAGGGGGAGGATTGGGAAG
AGAATAGCAGGCATGCTGGGGAGCGGCCGCAGGAACCCCTAGTGATGGAGTTGGCCACTCCCTCTCTGCG
CGCTCGCTCGCTCACTGAGGCCGGGCGACCAAAGGTCGCCCGACGCCCGGGCTTTGCCCGGGCGGCCTCA
GTGAGCGAGCGAGCGCGCAGCTGCCTGCAGGGGCGCCTGATGCGGTATTTTCTCCTTACGCATCTGTGCG
GTATTTCACACCGCATA
[95 nt withheld, positions 5968-6062]
T
[46 nt withheld, positions 6064-6109]
C
[141 nt withheld, positions 6111-6251]
CCTTTGACGTTGGAGTCCACGTTCTTT
[37 nt withheld, positions 6279-6315]
ACTCTATCTCGGGCTATTCTTTTGATTTATAAGGGATTTTGCCGATTTCGGTCTATTGGTTAAAAAATGA
GCTGATTTAACAAAAATTTAACGCGAATTTTAACAAAATATTAACGTTTACAATTTTATGGTGCACTCTC
AGTACAATCTGCTCTGATGCCGCATAGTTAAGCCAGCCCCGACACCCGCCAACACCCGCTGACGCGCCCT
GACGGGCTTGTCTGCTCCCGGCATCCGCTTACAGACAAGCTGTGACCGTCTCCGGGAGCTGCATGTGTCA
GAGGTTTTCACCGTCATCACCGAAACGCGCGAGACGAAAGGGCCTCGTGATACGCCTATTTTTATAGGTT
AATGTCATGATAATAATGGTTTCTTAGACGTCAGGTGGCACTTTTCGGGGAAATGTGCGCGGAACCCCTA
TTTGTTTATTTTTCTAAATACATTCAAATATGTATCCGCTCATGAGACAATAACCCTGATAAATGCTTCA
ATAATATTGAAAAAGGAAGAGTATGAGTATTCAACATTTCCGTGTCGCCCTTATTCCCTTTTTTGCGGCA
TTTTGCCTTCCTGTTTTTGCTCACCCAGAAACGCTGGTGAAAGTAAAAGATGCTGAAGATCAGTTGGGTG
CACGAGTGGGTTACATCGAACTGGATCTCAACAGCGGTAAGATCCTTGAGAGTTTTCGCCCCGAAGAACG
TTTTCCAATGATGAGCACTTTTAAAGTTCTGCTATGTGGCGCGGTATTATCCCGTATTGACGCCGGGCAA
GAGCAACTCGGTCGCCGCATACACTATTCTCAGAATGACTTGGTTGAGTACTCACCAGTCACAGAAAAGC
ATCTTACGGATGGCATGACAGTAAGAGAATTATGCAGTGCTGCCATAACCATGAGTGATAACACTGCGGC
CAACTTACTTCTGACAACGATCGGAGGACCGAAGGAGCTAACCGCTTTTTTGCACAACATGGGGGATCAT
GTAACTCGCCTTGATCGTTGGGAACCGGAGCTGAATGAAGCCATACCAAACGACGAGCGTGACACCACGA
TGCCTGTAGCAATGGCAACAACGTTGCGCAAACTATTAACTGGCGAACTACTTACTCTAGCTTCCCGGCA
ACAATTAATAGACTGGATGGAGGCGGATAAAGTTGCAGGACCACTTCTGCGCTCGGCCCTTCCGGCTGGC
TGGTTTATTGCTGATAAATCTGGAGCCGGTGAGCGTGGAAGCCGCGGTATCATTGCAGCACTGGGGCCAG
ATGGTAAGCCCTCCCGTATCGTAGTTATCTACACGACGGGGAGTCAGGCAACTATGGATGAACGAAATAG
ACAGATCGCTGAGATAGGTGCCTCACTGATTAAGCATTGGTAACTGTCAGACCAAGTTTACTCATATATA
CTTTAGATTGATTTAAAACTTCATTTTTAATTTAAAAGGATCTAGGTGAAGATCCTTTTTGATAATCTCA
TGACCAAAATCCCTTAACGTGAGTTTTCGTTCCACTGAGCGTCAGACCCCGTAGAAAAGATCAAAGGATC
TTCTTGAGATCCTTTTTTTCTGCGCGTAATCTGCTGCTTGCAAACAAAAAAACCACCGCTACCAGCGGTG
GTTTGTTTGCCGGATCAAGAGCTACCAACTCTTTTTCCGAAGGTAACTGGCTTCAGCAGAGCGCAGATAC
CAAATACTGTTCTTCTAGTGTAGCCGTAGTTAGGCCACCACTTCAAGAACTCTGTAGCACCGCCTACATA
CCTCGCTCTGCTAATCCTGTTACCAGTGGCTGCTGCCAGTGGCGATAAGTCGTGTCTTACCGGGTTGGAC
TCAAGACGATAGTTACCGGATAAGGCGCAGCGGTCGGGCTGAACGGGGGGTTCGTGCACACAGCCCAGCT
TGGAGCGAACGACCTACACCGAACTGAGATACCTACAGCGTGAGCTATGAGAAAGCGCCACGCTTCCCGA
AGGGAGAAAGGCGGACAGGTATCCGGTAAGCGGCAGGGTCGGAACAGGAGAGCGCACGAGGGAGCTTCCA
GGGGGAAACGCCTGGTATCTTTATAGTCCTGTCGGGTTTCGCCACCTCTGACTTGAGCGTCGATTTTTGT
GATGCTCGTCAGGGGGGCGGAGCCTATGGAAAAACGCCAGCAACGCGGCCTTTTTACGGTTCCTGGCCTT
TTGCTGGCCTTTTGCTCACATGT
