>Addgene plasmid #97082 | pX330-NEAT1pr_v2 | addgene partial sequence | sequence record 189489 | Addgene Partial NGS Result
CGCTGCCTTCGCCCCGTGCCCCGCTCCGCCGCCGCCTCGCGCCGCCCGCCCCGGCTCTGACTGACCGCGT
TACTCCCACAGGTGAGCGGGCGGGACGGCCCTTCTCCTCCGGGCTGTAATTAGCTGAGCAAGAGGTAAGG
GTTTAAGGGATGGTTGGTTGGTGGGGTATTAATGTTTAATTACCTGGAGCACCTGCCTGAAATCACTTTT
TTTCAGGTTGGACCGGTGCCACCATGGACTATAAGGACCACGACGGAGACTACAAGGATCATGATATTGA
TTACAAAGACGATGACGATAAGATGGCCCCAAAGAAGAAGCGGAAGGTCGGTATCCACGGAGTCCCAGCA
GCCGACAAGAAGTACAGCATCGGCCTGGACATCGGCACCAACTCTGTGGGCTGGGCCGTGATCACCGACG
AGTACAAGGTGCCCAGCAAGAAATTCAAGGTGCTGGGCAACACCGACCGGCACAGCATCAAGAAGAACCT
GATCGGAGCCCTGCTGTTCGACAGCGGCGAAACAGCCGAGGCCACCCGGCTGAAGAGAACCGCCAGAAGA
AGATACACCAGACGGAAGAACCGGATCTGCTATCTGCAAGAGATCTTCAGCAACGAGATGGCCAAGGTGG
ACGACAGCTTCTTCCACAGACTGGAAGAGTCCTTCCTGGTGGAAGAGGATAAGAAGCACGAGCGGCACCC
CATCTTCGGCAACATCGTGGACGAGGTGGCCTACCACGAGAAGTACCCCACCATCTACCACCTGAGAAAG
AAACTGGTGGACAGCACCGACAAGGCCGACCTGCGGCTGATCTATCTGGCCCTGGCCCACATGATCAAGT
TCCGGGGCCACTTCCTGATCGAGGGCGACCTGAACCCCGACAACAGCGACGTGGACAAGCTGTTCATCCA
GCTGGTGCAGACCTACAACCAGCTGTTCGAGGAAAACCCCATCAACGCCAGCGGCGTGGACGCCAAGGCC
ATCCTGTCTGCCAGACTGAGCAAGAGCAGACGGCTGGAAAATCTGATCGCCCAGCTGCCCGGCGAGAAGA
AGAATGGCCTGTTCGGAAACCTGATTGCCCTGAGCCTGGGCCTGACCCCCAACTTCAAGAGCAACTTCGA
CCTGGCCGAGGATGCCAAACTGCAGCTGAGCAAGGACACCTACGACGACGACCTGGACAACCTGCTGGCC
CAGATCGGCGACCAGTACGCCGACCTGTTTCTGGCCGCCAAGAACCTGTCCGACGCCATCCTGCTGAGCG
ACATCCTGAGAGTGAACACCGAGATCACCAAGGCCCCCCTGAGCGCCTCTATGATCAAGAGATACGACGA
GCACCACCAGGACCTGACCCTGCTGAAAGCTCTCGTGCGGCAGCAGCTGCCTGAGAAGTACAAAGAGATT
TTCTTCGACCAGAGCAAGAACGGCTACGCCGGCTACATTGACGGCGGAGCCAGCCAGGAAGAGTTCTACA
AGTTCATCAAGCCCATCCTGGAAAAGATGGACGGCACCGAGGAACTGCTCGTGAAGCTGAACAGAGAGGA
CCTGCTGCGGAAGCAGCGGACCTTCGACAACGGCAGCATCCCCCACCAGATCCACCTGGGAGAGCTGCAC
GCCATTCTGCGGCGGCAGGAAGATTTTTACCCATTCCTGAAGGACAACCGGGAAAAGATCGAGAAGATCC
TGACCTTCCGCATCCCCTACTACGTGGGCCCTCTGGCCAGGGGAAACAGCAGATTCGCCTGGATGACCAG
AAAGAGCGAGGAAACCATCACCCCCTGGAACTTCGAGGAAGTGGTGGACAAGGGCGCTTCCGCCCAGAGC
TTCATCGAGCGGATGACCAACTTCGATAAGAACCTGCCCAACGAGAAGGTGCTGCCCAAGCACAGCCTGC
TGTACGAGTACTTCACCGTGTATAACGAGCTGACCAAAGTGAAATACGTGACCGAGGGAATGAGAAAGCC
CGCCTTCCTGAGCGGCGAGCAGAAAAAGGCCATCGTGGACCTGCTGTTCAAGACCAACCGGAAAGTGACC
GTGAAGCAGCTGAAAGAGGACTACTTCAAGAAAATCGAGTGCTTCGACTCCGTGGAAATCTCCGGCGTGG
AAGATCGGTTCAACGCCTCCCTGGGCACATACCACGATCTGCTGAAAATTATCAAGGACAAGGACTTCCT
GGACAATGAGGAAAACGAGGACATTCTGGAAGATATCGTGCTGACCCTGACACTGTTTGAGGACAGAGAG
ATGATCGAGGAACGGCTGAAAACCTATGCCCACCTGTTCGACGACAAAGTGATGAAGCAGCTGAAGCGGC
GGAGATACACCGGCTGGGGCAGGCTGAGCCGGAAGCTGATCAACGGCATCCGGGACAAGCAGTCCGGCAA
GACAATCCTGGATTTCCTGAAGTCCGACGGCTTCGCCAACAGAAACTTCATGCAGCTGATCCACGACGAC
AGCCTGACCTTTAAAGAGGACATCCAGAAAGCCCAGGTGTCCGGCCAGGGCGATAGCCTGCACGAGCACA
TTGCCAATCTGGCCGGCAGCCCCGCCATTAAGAAGGGCATCCTGCAGACAGTGAAGGTGGTGGACGAGCT
CGTGAAAGTGATGGGCCGGCACAAGCCCGAGAACATCGTGATCGAAATGGCCAGAGAGAACCAGACCACC
CAGAAGGGACAGAAGAACAGCCGCGAGAGAATGAAGCGGATCGAAGAGGGCATCAAAGAGCTGGGCAGCC
AGATCCTGAAAGAACACCCCGTGGAAAACACCCAGCTGCAGAACGAGAAGCTGTACCTGTACTACCTGCA
GAATGGGCGGGATATGTACGTGGACCAGGAACTGGACATCAACCGGCTGTCCGACTACGATGTGGACCAT
ATCGTGCCTCAGAGCTTTCTGAAGGACGACTCCATCGACAACAAGGTGCTGACCAGAAGCGACAAGAACC
GGGGCAAGAGCGACAACGTGCCCTCCGAAGAGGTCGTGAAGAAGATGAAGAACTACTGGCGGCAGCTGCT
GAACGCCAAGCTGATTACCCAGAGAAAGTTCGACAATCTGACCAAGGCCGAGAGAGGCGGCCTGAGCGAA
CTGGATAAGGCCGGCTTCATCAAGAGACAGCTGGTGGAAACCCGGCAGATCACAAAGCACGTGGCACAGA
TCCTGGACTCCCGGATGAACACTAAGTACGACGAGAATGACAAGCTGATCCGGGAAGTGAAAGTGATCAC
CCTGAAGTCCAAGCTGGTGTCCGATTTCCGGAAGGATTTCCAGTTTTACAAAGTGCGCGAGATCAACAAC
TACCACCACGCCCACGACGCCTACCTGAACGCCGTCGTGGGAACCGCCCTGATCAAAAAGTACCCTAAGC
TGGAAAGCGAGTTCGTGTACGGCGACTACAAGGTGTACGACGTGCGGAAGATGATCGCCAAGAGCGAGCA
GGAAATCGGCAAGGCTACCGCCAAGTACTTCTTCTACAGCAACATCATGAACTTTTTCAAGACCGAGATT
ACCCTGGCCAACGGCGAGATCCGGAAGCGGCCTCTGATCGAGACAAACGGCGAAACCGGGGAGATCGTGT
GGGATAAGGGCCGGGATTTTGCCACCGTGCGGAAAGTGCTGAGCATGCCCCAAGTGAATATCGTGAAAAA
GACCGAGGTGCAGACAGGCGGCTTCAGCAAAGAGTCTATCCTGCCCAAGAGGAACAGCGATAAGCTGATC
GCCAGAAAGAAGGACTGGGACCCTAAGAAGTACGGCGGCTTCGACAGCCCCACCGTGGCCTATTCTGTGC
TGGTGGTGGCCAAAGTGGAAAAGGGCAAGTCCAAGAAACTGAAGAGTGTGAAAGAGCTGCTGGGGATCAC
CATCATGGAAAGAAGCAGCTTCGAGAAGAATCCCATCGACTTTCTGGAAGCCAAGGGCTACAAAGAAGTG
AAAAAGGACCTGATCATCAAGCTGCCTAAGTACTCCCTGTTCGAGCTGGAAAACGGCCGGAAGAGAATGC
TGGCCTCTGCCGGCGAACTGCAGAAGGGAAACGAACTGGCCCTGCCCTCCAAATATGTGAACTTCCTGTA
CCTGGCCAGCCACTATGAGAAGCTGAAGGGCTCCCCCGAGGATAATGAGCAGAAACAGCTGTTTGTGGAA
CAGCACAAGCACTACCTGGACGAGATCATCGAGCAGATCAGCGAGTTCTCCAAGAGAGTGATCCTGGCCG
ACGCTAATCTGGACAAAGTGCTGTCCGCCTACAACAAGCACCGGGATAAGCCCATCAGAGAGCAGGCCGA
GAATATCATCCACCTGTTTACCCTGACCAATCTGGGAGCCCCTGCCGCCTTCAAGTACTTTGACACCACC
ATCGACCGGAAGAGGTACACCAGCACCAAAGAGGTGCTGGACGCCACCCTGATCCACCAGAGCATCACCG
GCCTGTACGAGACACGGATCGACCTGTCTCAGCTGGGAGGCGACAAAAGGCCGGCGGCCACGAAAAAGGC
CGGCCAGGCAAAAAAGAAAAAGTAAGAATTCCTAGAGCTCGCTGATCAGCCTCGACTGTGCCTTCTAGTT
GCCAGCCATCTGTTGTTTGCCCCTCCCCCGTGCCTTCCTTGACCCTGGAAGGTGCCACTCCCACTGTCCT
TTCCTAATAAAATGAGGAAATTGCATCGCATTGTCTGAGTAGGTGTCATTCTATTCTGGGGGGTGGGGTG
GGGCAGGACAGCAAGGGGGAGGATTGGGAAGAGAATAGCAGGCATGCTGGGGAGCGGCCGCAGGAACCCC
TAGTGATGGAGTTGGCCACTCCCTCTCTGCGCGCTCGCTCGCTCACTGAGGCCGGGCGACCAAAGGTCGC
CCGACGCCCGGGCTTTGCCCGGGCGGCCTCAGTGAGCGAGCGAGCGCGCAGCTGCCTGCAGGGGCGCCTG
ATGCGGTATTTTCTCCTTACGCATCTGTGCGGTATTTCACACCGCATA
[95 nt withheld, positions 4949-5043]
T
[46 nt withheld, positions 5045-5090]
C
[141 nt withheld, positions 5092-5232]
CCTTTGACGTTGGAGTCCACGTTCTTT
[37 nt withheld, positions 5260-5296]
ACTCTATCTCGGGCTATTCTTTTGATTTATAAGGGATTTTGCCGATTTCGGTCTATTGGTTAAAAAATGA
GCTGATTTAACAAAAATTTAACGCGAATTTTAACAAAATATTAACGTTTACAATTTTATGGTGCACTCTC
AGTACAATCTGCTCTGATGCCGCATAGTTAAGCCAGCCCCGACACCCGCCAACACCCGCTGACGCGCCCT
GACGGGCTTGTCTGCTCCCGGCATCCGCTTACAGACAAGCTGTGACCGTCTCCGGGAGCTGCATGTGTCA
GAGGTTTTCACCGTCATCACCGAAACGCGCGAGACGAAAGGGCCTCGTGATACGCCTATTTTTATAGGTT
AATGTCATGATAATAATGGTTTCTTAGACGTCAGGTGGCACTTTTCGGGGAAATGTGCGCGGAACCCCTA
TTTGTTTATTTTTCTAAATACATTCAAATATGTATCCGCTCATGAGACAATAACCCTGATAAATGCTTCA
ATAATATTGAAAAAGGAAGAGTATGAGTATTCAACATTTCCGTGTCGCCCTTATTCCCTTTTTTGCGGCA
TTTTGCCTTCCTGTTTTTGCTCACCCAGAAACGCTGGTGAAAGTAAAAGATGCTGAAGATCAGTTGGGTG
CACGAGTGGGTTACATCGAACTGGATCTCAACAGCGGTAAGATCCTTGAGAGTTTTCGCCCCGAAGAACG
TTTTCCAATGATGAGCACTTTTAAAGTTCTGCTATGTGGCGCGGTATTATCCCGTATTGACGCCGGGCAA
GAGCAACTCGGTCGCCGCATACACTATTCTCAGAATGACTTGGTTGAGTACTCACCAGTCACAGAAAAGC
ATCTTACGGATGGCATGACAGTAAGAGAATTATGCAGTGCTGCCATAACCATGAGTGATAACACTGCGGC
CAACTTACTTCTGACAACGATCGGAGGACCGAAGGAGCTAACCGCTTTTTTGCACAACATGGGGGATCAT
GTAACTCGCCTTGATCGTTGGGAACCGGAGCTGAATGAAGCCATACCAAACGACGAGCGTGACACCACGA
TGCCTGTAGCAATGGCAACAACGTTGCGCAAACTATTAACTGGCGAACTACTTACTCTAGCTTCCCGGCA
ACAATTAATAGACTGGATGGAGGCGGATAAAGTTGCAGGACCACTTCTGCGCTCGGCCCTTCCGGCTGGC
TGGTTTATTGCTGATAAATCTGGAGCCGGTGAGCGTGGAAGCCGCGGTATCATTGCAGCACTGGGGCCAG
ATGGTAAGCCCTCCCGTATCGTAGTTATCTACACGACGGGGAGTCAGGCAACTATGGATGAACGAAATAG
ACAGATCGCTGAGATAGGTGCCTCACTGATTAAGCATTGGTAACTGTCAGACCAAGTTTACTCATATATA
CTTTAGATTGATTTAAAACTTCATTTTTAATTTAAAAGGATCTAGGTGAAGATCCTTTTTGATAATCTCA
TGACCAAAATCCCTTAACGTGAGTTTTCGTTCCACTGAGCGTCAGACCCCGTAGAAAAGATCAAAGGATC
TTCTTGAGATCCTTTTTTTCTGCGCGTAATCTGCTGCTTGCAAACAAAAAAACCACCGCTACCAGCGGTG
GTTTGTTTGCCGGATCAAGAGCTACCAACTCTTTTTCCGAAGGTAACTGGCTTCAGCAGAGCGCAGATAC
CAAATACTGTTCTTCTAGTGTAGCCGTAGTTAGGCCACCACTTCAAGAACTCTGTAGCACCGCCTACATA
CCTCGCTCTGCTAATCCTGTTACCAGTGGCTGCTGCCAGTGGCGATAAGTCGTGTCTTACCGGGTTGGAC
TCAAGACGATAGTTACCGGATAAGGCGCAGCGGTCGGGCTGAACGGGGGGTTCGTGCACACAGCCCAGCT
TGGAGCGAACGACCTACACCGAACTGAGATACCTACAGCGTGAGCTATGAGAAAGCGCCACGCTTCCCGA
AGGGAGAAAGGCGGACAGGTATCCGGTAAGCGGCAGGGTCGGAACAGGAGAGCGCACGAGGGAGCTTCCA
GGGGGAAACGCCTGGTATCTTTATAGTCCTGTCGGGTTTCGCCACCTCTGACTTGAGCGTCGATTTTTGT
GATGCTCGTCAGGGGGGCGGAGCCTATGGAAAAACGCCAGCAACGCGGCCTTTTTACGGTTCCTGGCCTT
TTGCTGGCCTTTTGCTCACATGTGAGGGCCTATTTCCCATGATTCCTTCATATTTGCATATACGATACAA
GGCTGTTAGAGAGATAATTGGAATTAATTTGACTGTAAACACAAAGATATTAGTACAAAATACGTGACGT
AGAAAGTAATAATTTCTTGGGTAGTTTGCAGTTTTAAAATTATGTTTTAAAATGGACTATCATATGCTTA
CCGTAACTTGAAAGTATTTCGATTTCTTGGCTTTATATATCTTGTGGAAAGGACGAAACACCGGTCCAGC
CGGAGTTAGCGAGTTTTAGAGCTAGAAATAGCAAGTTAAAATAAGGCTAGTCCGTTATCAACTTGAAAAA
GTGGCACCGAGTCGGTGCTTTTTTGTTTTAGAGCTAGAAATAGCAAGTTAAAATAAGGCTAGTCCGTTTT
TAGCGCGTGCGCCAATTCTGCAGACAAATGGCTCTAGAGGTACCCGTTACATAACTTACGGTAAATGGCC
CGCCTGGCTGACCGCCCAACGACCCCCGCCCATTGACGTCAATAGTAACGCCAATAGGGACTTTCCATTG
ACGTCAATGGGTGGAGTATTTACGGTAAACTGCCCACTTGGCAGTACATCAAGTGTATCATATGCCAAGT
ACGCCCCCTATTGACGTCAATGACGGTAAATGGCCCGCCTGGCATTGTGCCCAGTACATGACCTTATGGG
ACTTTCCTACTTGGCAGTACATCTACGTATTAGTCATCGCTATTACCATGGTCGAGGTGAGCCCCACGTT
CTGCTTCACTCTCCCCATCTCCCCCCCCTCCCCACCCCCAATTTTGTATTTATTTATTTTTTAATTATTT
TGTGCAGCGATGGGGGCGGGGG
